>Addgene plasmid #237394 | pTG619 | addgene full sequence | sequence record 474531 | Addgene NGS Result
GAAGATCCTTTGATCTTTTCTACGGGGTCTGACGCTCAGTGGAACGAAAACTCACGTTAAGGGATTTTGG
TCATGAGATTATCAAAAAGGATCTTCACCTAGATCCTTTTAAATTAAAAATGAAGTTTTAAATCAATCTA
AAGTATATATGAGTAAACTTGGTCTGACAGTTACCAATGCTTAATCAGTGAGGCACCTATCTCAGCGATC
TGTCTATTTCGTTCATCCATAGTTGCCTGACTCCCCGTCGTGTAGATAACTACGATACGGGAGGGCTTAC
CATCTGGCCCCAGTGCTGCAATGATACCGCGAGAACCACGCTCACCGGCTCCAGATTTATCAGCAATAAA
CCAGCCAGCCGGAAGGGCCGAGCGCAGAAGTGGTCCTGCAACTTTATCCGCCTCCATCCAGTCTATTAAT
TGTTGCCGGGAAGCTAGAGTAAGTAGTTCGCCAGTTAATAGTTTGCGCAACGTTGTTGCCATTGCTACAG
GCATCGTGGTGTCACGCTCGTCGTTTGGTATGGCTTCATTCAGCTCCGGTTCCCAACGATCAAGGCGAGT
TACATGATCCCCCATGTTGTGCAAAAAAGCGGTTAGCTCCTTCGGTCCTCCGATCGTTGTCAGAAGTAAG
TTGGCCGCAGTGTTATCACTCATGGTTATGGCAGCACTGCATAATTCTCTTACTGTCATGCCATCCGTAA
GATGCTTTTCTGTGACTGGTGAGTACTCAACCAAGTCATTCTGAGAATAGTGTATGCGGCGACCGAGTTG
CTCTTGCCCGGCGTCAATACGGGATAATACCGCGCCACATAGCAGAACTTTAAAAGTGCTCATCATTGGA
AAACGTTCTTCGGGGCGAAAACTCTCAAGGATCTTACCGCTGTTGAGATCCAGTTCGATGTAACCCACTC
GTGCACCCAACTGATCTTCAGCATCTTTTACTTTCACCAGCGTTTCTGGGTGAGCAAAAACAGGAAGGCA
AAATGCCGCAAAAAAGGGAATAAGGGCGACACGGAAATGTTGAATACTCATACTCTTCCTTTTTCAATAT
TATTGAAGCATTTATCAGGGTTATTGTCTCATGAGCGGATACATATTTGAATGTATTTAGAAAAATAAAC
AAATAGGGGTTCCGCGCACATTTCCCCGAAAAGTGCCACCTGACGTCTAAGAAACCATTATTATCATGAC
ATTAACCTATAAAAATAGGCGTATCACGAGGCCCTTTTGTCTCGCGCGTTTCGGTGATGACGGTGAAAAC
CTCTGACACATGCAGCTCCCGGAGACTGTCACAGCTTGTCTGTAAGCGGATGCCGGGAGCAGACAAGCCC
GTCAGGGCGCGTCAGCGGGTGTTGGCGGGTGTCGGGGCTGGCTTAACTATGCGGCATCAGAGCAGATTGT
ACTGAGAGTGCACCATATGCGGTGTGAAATACCGCACAGATGCGTAAGGAGAAAATACCGCATCAGGCGC
CATTCGCCATTCAGGCTGCGCAACTGTTGGGAAGGGCGATCGGTGCGGGCCTCTTCGCTATTACGCCAGC
TGGCGAAAGGGGGATGTGCTGCAAGGCGATTAAGTTGGGTAACGCCAGGGTTTTCCCAGTCACGACGTTG
TAAAACGACGGCCAGTGAATTGACGCGTATTGGGATATCCCAATGCACTAGTCGTGCTAACGATATGTCT
GAACAAGAGAACTGCGAGCCTAGGAAGGAGTCTGGATCTGTTTCCTCCGAGCAACTTGCTCAATTCCGTT
CCCTCGACGGAGCATCGATGGTAAGTAAGGGCGAAGAATTGTTTACGGGGGTAGTACCAATCCTCGTCGA
GCTCGACGGAGACGTCAACGGACACAAGTTCTCCGTCTCCGGAGAGGGAGAGGGAGACGCCACCTACGGA
AAGCTCACCCTCAAGTTCATCTGCACCACCGGAAAGCTCCCAGTCCCATGGCCAACCCTCGTCACCACCC
TCTCCTGGGGAGTCCAATGCTTCGCCCGTTACCCAGGTAAGTTTGGGAATGTATATTCAATGTAATGAAG
TTGGAGGATTTTTTCAGACCACATGAAGCAACACGACTTCTTCAAGTCCGCCATGCCAGAGGGATACGTC
CAAGAGCGTACCATCTTCTTCAAGGACGACGGAAACTACAAGACCCGTGCCGAGGTCAAGTTCGAGGGAG
ACACCCTCGTCAACCGTATCGAGCTCAAGGTAAGTTTAACATGGGAATCGTGCTTCTGTTTAAACAAGAA
TGGTTTTCAGGGAATCGACTTCAAGGAGGACGGAAACATCCTCGGACACAAGCTCGAGTACAACTACTTC
TCCGACAACGTCTACATCACCGCCGACAAGCAAAAGAACGGAATCAAGGCCAACTTCAAGGTAAGTTTGC
ATTTTGTAATAATTTGAGAATCCAAAAACTTGCTTTTTCAGATCCGTCACAACATCGAGGACGGAGGAGT
CCAACTCGCCGACCACTACCAACAAAACACCCCAATCGGAGACGGACCAGTCCTCCTCCCAGACAACCAC
TACCTCTCCACCCAATCCAAGCTCTCCAAGGACCCAAACGAGAAGCGTGACCACATGGTCCTCCTCGAGT
TCGTCACCGCCGCCGGAATCACCCTCGGAATGGACGAGCTCTACAAGGGATCTATGCCAAAGGACCCAGC
CAAGCCACCAGCCAAGGCCCAAGTCGTCGGATGGCCACCAGTCCGTTCCTACCGTAAGAACGTCATGGTC
TCCTGCCAAAAGTCCTCCGGAGGACCAGAGGCCGCCGCCTTCGTCAAGACCGGTCAATCCGGAAAGGTAA
GTTTAAACAAATATATAACTTAAGCGCGCATCTGGGCCTCCCACGAACGGGAGATAACTTCGTATAGCAT
ACATTATACGAAGTTATGCATGCTTAGATTTGGATTGAATTAATTTTTTACAAAGCAAGAAAAAAAACAC
AAAGAGAATAAATAAATAATAGGAAAAAAAACAAATATTCAGTATTTAAAATTTGAAAATCTACTACTTG
GCCCGGGGCCGCGTCGATGGCCTCCTGTTTCCACTATCGGCGAGTACTTCTACACAGCCATCGGTCCAGA
CGGCCGCGCTTCTGCGGGCGATTTGTGTACGCCCGACAGTCCCGGCTCCGGATCGGACGATTGCGTCGCA
TCGACCCTGCGCCCAAGCTGCATCATCGAAATTGCCGTCAACCAAGCTCTGATAGAGTTGGTCAAGACCA
ATGCGGAGCATATACGCCCGGAGCCGCGGCGATCCTGCAAGCTCCGGATGCCTCCGCTCGAAGTAGCGCG
TCTGCTGCTCCATACAAGCCAACCACGGCCTCCAGAAGAAGATGTTGGCGACCTCGTATTGGGAATCCCC
GAACATCGCCTCGCTCCAGTCAATGACCGCTGTTATGCGGCCATTGTCTGTTAGTACGTTGTTGGAGCCG
AAATCCGCGTGCACGAGGTGCCGGACTTCGGGGCAGTCCTCGGCCCAAAGCATCAGCTCATCGAGAGCCT
GCGCGACGGACGCACTGACGGTGTCGTCCATCACAGTTTGCCAGTGATACACATGGGGATCAGCAATCGC
GCATATGAAATCACGCCATGTAGTGTATTGACCGATTCCTTGCGGTCCGAATGGGCCGAACCCGCTCGTC
TGGCTAAGATCGGCCGCAGCGATCGCATCCATGGCCTCCGCGACCGGCTGCAGAACAGCGGGCAGTTCGG
TTTCAGGCAGGTCTTGCAACGTGACACCCTGTGCACGGCGGGAGATGCAATAGGTCAGGCTCTCGCTGAA
TTCCCCAATGTCAAGCACTTCCGGAATCGGGAGCGCGGCCGATGCAAAGTGCCGATAAACATAACGATCT
TTGTAGAAACCATCGGCGCAGCTATTTACGCGCAGGACATATCCACGCCCTCCTACATCGAAGCTGAAAG
CACGAGATTCTTCGCCCTCCGAGAGCTGCATCAGGTCGGAGACGCTGTCGAACTTTTCGATCAGAAACTT
CTCGACAGACGTCGCAGTCAGTTCAGGCTTTTTCATATTACCTTAAAATTCAAAAATTAATTTCACATCA
GTCATAACCAAGAAAACAAAATAAACGTTAGGACAGAAAATTCAAATTAATTAAAAATTATGCTGAATAA
GAAAATTACATGCAAAGCCTTATTTTCCTCATAGAAACAGTTGAATAACATATTTTTTAATTGAAAACAT
AGCAAAATTCGTGGTAAAATTTGTCAAAACCTTGGAAAAAATCGAAAAAAGAACATTTCCCGATGCATTT
TCCTATTTCTCGTTGCCTGACAACGTATAAACGTTGAATACTCACTCAACGAATTTGGCTGCTGGCTTGG
ACTCTCGCACGGAAGAGACGCGTGTGTAGATTTACGACGAAAGCAAAAATAGGCCTTGAATCTCAAATAT
TTTATTAGAAAACACCAACAATTTAGATATTTCTGTATCCACGGTTGGCGTTGACTGCTTCTGATGGTGG
AGACTTGTCTGGGCACTGGCAGTACTCGGCATCCTTTCCTGGTCTTCCGTCTGGTCCAGTCTCTCCCTGG
GTTCCGTCTGGTCCTTGACGTCCTTGCTTTCCAGATGGTCCTTCTGGTCCAACGGTTCCTGGCTCTCCTG
GTGGTCCGTGAAGACCGTTCTGTCCAGCTGGTCCTGTTGGTCCTTGATCTCCTCTTGGTCCCTTTGGTCC
TGGTCTTCCGATTGGATGCTCGGCGTCGCGTCCCTTCTCTCCTGGTGGTCCTGGCTCTCCGATCTTTCCG
ATTTGACCGGATGATCCTTGCTCTCCTGGATGTCCTGGTTGTCCATCTCTTCCTGGGTTTCCATTTTGAC
CCCTGGGGCCAGGAAGTCCACGTGGTCCTGGTCTTCCAAGAGCTCCTGGTGGTCCAACTGGTCCTTGTGG
GCAAGTGAAGCATCCGACAGACTCGCGTTGTGGAGCGATATCATCAGCTCCAACTCCTGGAACACCGTCC
AATCCTGGGACTCCATCAAGTCCTGGAACTCCTGGAACTCCTTTTGGTCCAGATGGTCCAGCTGGACACT
TGTTATCAGCGTTGCAGTTACACGTAGGTCCATTTCCATTGGCTCCATTTGGAGTCTTTGGCTGGTTGAA
GACTGGTGGAACTGCTGGTGGCTGTCCCGGAGGTGCAGATGGGGATCCATCAGCATGTGGAGTTGGGGTA
GCGTTGGTCTCTTCATATTGACAACGGACACGCTTGCTAGATCTTCCGATGACAACTATGTCCTTCCACA
ATCCATTGGTAGATTGTCTGAACACATTCATCTCGGTATCAAGCTTCTCTCTGAATCCATCAACCTCCGA
GTAGATGGTTGACATGGTCATGAAGCATACCATAAGAGTGGCGACAGTGACCGAAGCGGTGACGTAGCAA
GCCAATTTTACAGACATCTCTGAAATTATCAAATTTAGGATTTCAAAATAATTCGGCCAAAGAAATGTAA
CTCACCTAGTCTTCGAGAAGCAGAGACTTGTCGATTTCCTACCGGATTCGTCTCCTTTTATTAGGAAATC
TTTCCGCAAGTTTTCAAGTTTTTTTTGATATTTATATACATTACCGACGAGACACGTGTGCGAGACGCAG
AGACGATAAAAGACTGGATAAGAACGGGAGATAAGGAGTACGGATGTAGGTGAGGAATGTGGCCGAAAGG
ACAGATGGGCTTTATTCGGGAAGATTGGTTGGGAAATGAACCAGAGAAGAATGACTGAATAAAGTTGTTG
AAACTTGGTGAGAATGGAAGATAGACAATCGAGGGCAGCGTACGTAGAGAAGAAGGGAATGCTTGAAAGG
ATTTTGCATTTATCTTAATCACCGTCTTCGAGAAGACGAACCATGGCGCCAGTTTCAGAATCCAAGTTTC
TAATATAGTTCATCACAATGTTGACGTTGGTCCAACCTCCGGCTTGCATAATCTCTGGGATGGAAACTCC
AGCGCGAGCCATGTCACGGGCAGCTCCGACACGGGCGGAATGTCCAGACCACGCTAAATACCGCTGTCCG
GAATCATCCTTGGCTCCGTAGATCAGGCGATGAGTAGCTTCGAAGATTCCTTCAAGAGCTCGAGTCGAGA
GTTGTGATGTTGCACTCGGGGCAGCAACTCCGTTCTTGCGAACACGACAAAATAGATAATTATTTGGATC
ATCGGCGACTCCGGAAACCGAAATCCAGCGCTCAACTAGCTTAGTCACGCCCAGGGAGAGCGCTTTTTCG
ACTCCGGCAGTCGAGACCAGCGTTTTTGTACGTCCGATGTGGATGAGCATTCTTCCTCCGTCTGTGCGAC
TAATATCCTTGACGCGAATGCGGGCAATTTCGGCGATACGGAGAAGTGTGTTGTAAGCAATTCCGAGGAA
GGCGAGGTTTCGGATGTCCTGGCAACGATCGGAATTTTCCATAAGAGAACGGACCTGATCGAAGTCGGTT
CTGAAAATTTAAATCAGATTAGTTAGTTAGTAAAATCATGTTTAAACTTACCTCTCGAATGCAAGGGCTT
GCTTGGCTCTCTCTCCAGCATCAACATTTTCCTTGCGGATACGTCTCATTACGAGAGATACGGCATTAGA
ATCTGATGGGCGTGGAAGTCCAGATCGGCGATGGAGCATATTGAGCTGTCCGAGATGTTGTTGGATCGTC
TTCACCGCCAATCCACGAGCTTGGAGGTAGAGCAAGTAGTCACGAACGTCTTCTGGCTCGGCTGGGAACC
ACTTGCGGTTGTTAAGCTTGCACCAGGCAGCCCAAGAACGGCACACTGAGAGAAGCATCTTCCAAGTGTG
TTCCGAGAAGGCTTGTCTGTCACGGAACATATCCATGAGGTTCTTGCGAACTTCATCACTTGTCGCGTCA
ACTGGAAGTGCTGGAAGATTTTGATGAACAGTGAGAAGATTTGACATATTTTCGAAGTTTTTTAGATGCA
CTAGAACAAAGCGTGTTGGCTTCCTCTGAGCCCGCTTTCCTTATATACCCGCATTCTGCAGCCTTACAGA
ATGTTCTAGAAGGTCCTAGATGCATTCGTTTGAAAATACTCCCGGTGGGTGCAAAGAGACGCAGACGGAA
AATGTATCTGGGTCTCTTTATTGTGTACACTACTTTTCCATGTACCGAATGTGAGTCGCCCTCCTTTTGC
AACAAGCAGCTCGAATGTTCTAGAAAAAGGTGGAAAATAGTATAAATACCGTTGAAAATAAATACCGAAC
AACATTTGCTCTAATTGTGAAATTAGAAATCTTCAAACTATAATCATGTCACTTTACCACTATTTCCGTC
CAGCTCAACGTTCCGTTTTTGGTGATCTCGCGAATAACTTCGTATAGCATACATTATACGAAGTTATACA
CATGAACGAGAGTCTGCTATTTAAATTTTCAGGCTAGCGGAGGATCTGCATCGGGATCCGGAGGCGGTTC
TGGCGGAGGTTCTGGTGCAGGAGCCTCCGGAGCCTCCGGACTAGTAGGGCAAATGACATGTCCGAGCAGG
AAAATTGTGAACCTAGGAAATCGATAACGAGCTTGGCGTAATCATGGTCATAGCTGTTTCCTGTGTGAAA
TTGTTATCCGCTCACAATTCCACACAACATACGAGCCGGAAGCATAAAGTGTAAAGCCTGGGGTGCCTAA
TGAGTGAGCTAACTCACATTAATTGCGTTGCGCTCACTGCCCGCTTTCCAGTCGGGAAACCTGTCGTGCC
AGCTGCATTAATGAATCGGCCAACGCGCGGGGAGAGGCGGTTTGCGTATTGGGCGCTGTTCCGCTTCCTC
GCTCACTGACTCGCTGCGCTCGGTCGTTCGGCTGCGGCGAGCGGTATCAGCTCACTCAAAGGCGGTAATA
CGGTTATCCACAGAATCAGGGGATAACGCAGGAAAGAACATGTGAGCAAAAGGCCAGCAAAAGGCCAGGA
ACCGTAAAAAGGCCGCGTTGCTGGCGTTTTTCCATAGGCTCCGCCCCCCTGACGAGCATCACAAAAATCG
ACGCTCAAGTCAGAGGTGGCGAAACCCGACAGGACTATAAAGATACCAGGCGTTTCCCCCTGGAAGCTCC
CTCGTGCGCTCTCCTGTTCCGACCCTGCCGCTTACCGGATACCTGTCCGCCTTTCTCCCTTCGGGAAGCG
TGGCGCTTTCTCATAGCTCACGCTGTAGGTATCTCAGTTCGGTGTAGGTCGTTCGCTCCAAGCTGGGCTG
TGTGCACGAACCCCCCGTTCAGCCCGACCGCTGCGCCTTATCCGGTAACTATCGTCTTGAGTCCAACCCG
GTAAGACACGACTTATCGCCACTGGCAGCAGCCACTGGTAACAGGATTAGCAGAGCGAGGTATGTAGGCG
GTGCTACAGAGTTCTTGAAGTGGTGGCCTAACTACGGCTACACTAGAAGAACAGTATTTGGTATCTGCGC
TCTGCTGAAGCCAGTTACCTTCGGAAAAAGAGTTGGTAGCTCTTGATCCGGCAAACAAACCACCGCTGGT
AGCGGTGGTTTTTTTGTTTGCAAGCAGCAGATTACGCGCAGAAAAAAAGGATCTCAA
Features (pLannotate 1.2.2; 19 found; start..end, strand, type, name):
    171..1031    -  CDS            AmpR: β-lactamase; bla; confers resistance to ampicillin, carbenicillin, and related antibiotics
   1032..1136    -  promoter       AmpR promoter: bla
   1231..1266    +  CDS            rop (fragment): Rop protein, which maintains plasmids at low copy number; rop
   1368..1467    +  misc_feature   bom (fragment): basis of mobility region from pBR322
   1473..1630    -  CDS            lacZα (fragment): LacZα fragment of β-galactosidase; lacZ fragment
   1768..2637    +  CDS            mTurquoise2: mTurquoise2 is a basic (constitutively fluorescent) cyan fluorescent protein published in 2012, derived from Aequorea victoria. It is reported to be a rapidly-maturing monomer with very low acid sensitivity.
   2635..2811    +  CDS            IAA17 (fragment): IAA17_ARATH - Also known as AXR3. Experimental evidence at protein level: Swiss-Prot protein existence level 1. Aux/IAA proteins are short-lived transcriptional factors that function as repressors of early auxin response genes at low auxin concentrations. Repression is thought to result from the interaction with auxin response factors (ARFs), proteins that bind to the auxin- responsive promoter element (AuxRE). Formation of heterodimers with ARF proteins may alter their ability to modulate early auxin response genes expression. From Arabidopsis thaliana (Mouse-ear cress).
   2854..2887    +  protein_bind   loxP: Cre-mediated recombination occurs in the 8-bp core sequence (GCATACAT). Cre recombinase
   3037..4026    -  CDS            HygR: aminoglycoside phosphotransferase from E. coli; aph(4)-Ia; confers resistance to hygromycin
   4436..5407    -  CDS            sqt-1: SQT1_CAEEL - Also known as rol-5. Protein inferred from homology: Swiss-Prot protein existence level 3. Nematode cuticles are composed largely of collagen-like proteins. The cuticle functions both as an exoskeleton and as a barrier to protect the worm from its environment. This is a collagen critical for organismal morphogenesis. Mutations in sqt-1 can lengthen, shorten, or helically twist the entire animal. From Caenorhabditis elegans.
   5785..5819    -  terminator     tbb-2 terminator (fragment): tbb-2; transcription terminator for the C. elegans tubulin beta-2 gene
   5828..6907    -  CDS            cre: RECR_BPP1 - Experimental evidence at protein level: Swiss-Prot protein existence level 1. Catalyzes site-specific recombination between two 34-base- pair LOXP sites. Its role is to maintain the phage genome as a monomeric unit-copy plasmid in the lysogenic state. From Escherichia phage P1 (Bacteriophage P1).
   7256..7309    +  CDS            hsp-16.1 (fragment): HSP11_CAEEL - Also known as hsp16-1b. Experimental evidence at transcript level: Swiss-Prot protein existence level 2. From Caenorhabditis elegans.
   7314..7347    +  protein_bind   loxP: Cre-mediated recombination occurs in the 8-bp core sequence (GCATACAT). Cre recombinase
   7561..7577    -  protein_bind   lac operator: The lac repressor binds to the lac operator to inhibit transcription in E. coli. This inhibition can be relieved by adding lactose or isopropyl-β-D-thiogalactopyranoside (IPTG). lac repressor encoded by lacI
   7585..7615    -  promoter       lac promoter: promoter for the E. coli lac operon
   7630..7651    -  protein_bind   CAP binding site: CAP binding activates transcription in the presence of cAMP. E. coli catabolite activator protein
   7664..7756    -  CDS            lacI (fragment): lac repressor; lacI; The lac repressor binds to the lac operator to inhibit transcription in E. coli. This inhibition can be relieved by adding lactose or isopropyl-β-D-thiogalactopyranoside (IPTG).
   7939..8527    -  rep_origin     ori: high-copy-number ColE1/pMB1/pBR322/pUC origin of replication
