[The description below was written by a language model from this plasmid's Addgene catalogue record and pLannotate feature annotations shown in this document.]
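Description:
pTG619 is a pUC19-based bacterial cloning plasmid that serves as a repair template for genome engineering in C. elegans. It is propagated in E. coli through the high-copy ColE1/pUC origin and selected with ampicillin via the β-lactamase gene. Remnants of the pUC19 lacZα region, lac promoter/operator and CAP site flank the insert. The plasmid has no worm replication function and is intended as a donor for homology-directed insertion. The feature table does not annotate homology arms, and the record does not name a target locus, so it is probably a generic tagging module into which locus-specific arms are added.

The payload is a cyan fluorescent protein, mTurquoise2, joined directly to a fragment of Arabidopsis IAA17, the auxin-inducible degron (AID). A protein tagged with this module can therefore be both visualised and conditionally depleted by auxin in animals expressing a suitable TIR1 partner. Immediately downstream lies the "NSEC", a nested self-excising selection cassette bounded by two loxP sites in the same orientation. Between them are a hygromycin resistance gene for drug selection of integrants, a sqt-1 collagen sequence that presumably provides a visible roller-type body-shape marker, and a Cre recombinase coding sequence with a tbb-2 terminator fragment. An adjacent hsp-16.1 fragment suggests that Cre is under heat-shock control. The record does not state which promoters drive the other cassette genes.

In use, candidate knock-ins would be identified by hygromycin resistance and the morphological phenotype. Cre induction then recombines the loxP sites, removing the markers and the recombinase itself. This leaves a single loxP scar and the mTurquoise::AID tag at the edited locus.
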