Addgene plasmid #237394: pTG619
Purpose: mTurquoise::AID^NSEC^ repair template
Depositing lab: Ariel Pani. Depositing organization: University of Virginia. Publication: Engineering the C. elegans genome with a nested, self-excising selection cassette. Gibney TV, Pani AM. Genetics. 2026 Jan 20:iyag016. doi: 10.1093/genetics/iyag016. PubMed 41557645.
Backbone
  Vector backbone: pUC19
Growth in bacteria
  Bacterial resistance: Ampicillin, 100 μg/mL
  Growth temperature: 37°C
  Growth strain: DH5alpha
  Copy number: Unknown
Gene/Insert
  Gene/Insert name: mTurquoise::AID^NSEC^
  Species: C. elegans (nematode), Synthetic
Terms and licenses: Academic/Nonprofit Terms; Industry Terms: Not Available to Industry
Depositor comments: Please visit https://doi.org/10.1101/2025.04.11.648432 for bioRxiv preprint.
How to cite: pTG619 was a gift from Ariel Pani (Addgene plasmid # 237394 ; http://n2t.net/addgene:237394 ; RRID:Addgene_237394)
